>Addgene plasmid #229486 | JD180 | addgene full sequence | sequence record 455846 | Addgene NGS Result
GCAAACCGCCTCTCCCCGCGCGTTGGCCGATTCATTAATGCAGCTGGCACGACAGGTTTCCCGACTGGAA
AGCGGGCAGTGAGCGCAACGCAATTAATGTGAGTTAGCTCACTCATTAGGCACCCCAGGCTTTACACTTT
ATGCTTCCGGCTCGTATGTTGTGTGGAATTGTGAGCGGATAACAATTTCACACAGGAAACAGCTATGACC
ATGATTACGCCAAGCGCGCAATTAACCCTCACTAAAGGGAACCTCCCCCAATTCCTTAACCCTAGAAAGA
TAATCATATTGTGACGTACGTTAAAGATAATCATGCGTAAAATTGACGCATGAGGTCTGAAGAGGAGTTT
ACGTCCAGCCAAAGATCGAAATCGAGAGATCGCCTGCAGGATAGCTGACGACCTTAAGGATAAATTTCTG
GTAAGGAGGACACGTATGGAAGTGGGCAAGTTGGGGAAGCCGTATCCGTTGCTGAATCTGGCATATGTGG
GAGTATAAGACGCGCAGCGTCGCATCAGGCATTTTTTTCTGCGCCAATGCCGGTAGATAGCAATCCGGCC
CGAGGGGCACAAAAAACCCCTCAAGACCCGTTTAGAGGCCCCAAGGGGTTATGCTACGATACCGATAGAG
ATGGGCCAATACCACATTTGTAGAGGTTTTACTTGCTTTAAAAAACCTCCCACACCTCCCCCTGAACCTG
AAACATAAAATGAATGCAATTGTTGTTGTTAACTTGTTTATTGCAGCTTATAATGGTTACAAATAAAGCA
ATAGCATCACAAATTTCACAAATAAAGCATTTTTTTCACTGCATTCTAGTTGTGGTTTGTCCAAACTCAT
CAATGTATCTTATCATGTCTGTGAGCTGAAGGTACGCTGTATCTCAGTCAGTCAAGCTAGCCTAGTCCTT
AAGAGTCAGCGCGCAGTATTTACTGAAGAGAGCCTCCGCGTCTTCCAGCGTGCGCCGAAGCTGATCTTCG
CTTTTGTGATACAGGCAGCTGCGGGTGAGGGATCGCAGAGACCTGTTTTTTATTTTCAGCTCTTGTTCTT
GGCCCCTGCTCTGTTGAAATATAGCATACAGAGTGGGAAAAATCCTGTTTCTAAGCTCGCGGGTCGATAC
GGGTTCGTTGGGCGCCAGACGCAGCGCTCCTCCTCCTGCTGCTGCCGCCGCTGTGGATTTCTTGGGCTTT
GTCAGAGTCTTGCTATCCGGTCGCCTTTGCTTCTGTGTGGCCGCTGCTGTTGCTGCCGCTGCCGCCGGTG
CAGTATGGGCTGTAGAGATGACGGTAGTAATGCAGGATGTTACGGGGGAAGGCCACGCCGTGATGGTAGA
GAAGAAAGCGGCGGGCGAAGGAGATGTTGCCCCCACAGTCTTGCAAGCAAGCAACTATGGCGTTCTTGTG
CCCGCGCCATGAGCGGTAGCCTTGGCGCTGTTGTTGCTCTTGGGCTAACGGCGGCGGCTGCTTGGACTTA
CCGGCCCTGGTTCCAGTGGTGTCCCATCTACGGTTGGGTCGGCGAACGGGCAGTGCCGGCGGCGCCTGAG
GAGCGGAGGTTGTAGCCATGCTGGAACCGGTTGCCGATTTCTGGGGCGCCGGCGAGGGGAATGCGACCGA
GGGTGACGGTGTTTCGTCTGACACCTCTTCGACCTCGGAAGCTTCCTCGTCTAGGCTCTCCCAGTCTTCC
ATCATGTCCTCCTCCTCCTCGTCCAAAACCTCCTCTGCCTGACTGTCCCAGTATTCCTCCTCGTCCGTGG
GTGGCGGCGGCAGCTGCAGCTTCTTTTTGGGTGCCATGGTGGCCCTACCGGTGAACGTTTTTGAACGTTT
CTAACGTCTCTCTGGATATTTCGTTCTCCGCCTCGTGGGCGTTTTTAAGCTCTAAATTGTTAGAAGATTC
CTCAGCCAAGATTATGGAGGTCAAAACAGCGTGGATGGCGTCTCCAGGCGATCTGACGGTTCACTAAACG
AGCTCTGCTTATATAGGTCGAGTTTACCACTCCCTATCAGTGATAGAGAAAAGTGAAAGTCGAGTTTACC
ACTCCCTATCAGTGATAGAGAAAAGTGAAAGTCGAGTTTACCACTCCCTATCAGTGATAGAGAAAAGTGA
AAGTCGAGTTTACCACTCCCTATCAGTGATAGAGAAAAGTGAAAGTCGAGTTTACCACTCCCTATCAGTG
ATAGAGAAAAGTGAAAGTCGAGTTTACCACTCCCTATCAGTGATAGAGAAAAGTGAAAGTCGAGTTTACC
ACTCCCTATCAGTGATAGAGAAAAGTGAAAGTCGAGCTCGCTGGTCGAGTATGTCGAGGTGGCGTGTACG
GTGGGAGGCCTATATAAGCAGAGCTCGTTTAGTGAACCGTCAGATCGCCTGGAGAATTCAGATCTCAGCT
GGTCGACCCTAGGTTGTGATACAGGCAGCTGCGGAGCGTTTGCCGCGCGTTTCTCGTCGCGTCCAAGACC
CTCAAAGATTTTTGGCACTTCGTCGAGCGAGGCGATATCAGGAGAAGGAAGGTACCGCCAGCATGGCCAG
TCGGGAAGAGGAGCAGCGCGAAACCACCCCCGAGCGCGGACGCGGTGCGGCGCGACGTCCACCAACCATG
GAGGACGTGTCGTCCCCGTCGCCGTCGCCGCCGCCTCCCCGCGCGCCCCCAAAAAAGCGGCTGAGGCGGC
GGCTCGAGTCCGAGGACGAAGAGGACTCGTCACAAGATGCGCTGGTGCCGCGCACACCCAGCCCGCGGCC
ATCGACCTCGACGGCGGATTTGGCCATTGCGTCCAAAAAGAAAAAGAAGCGCCCCTCTCCCAAGCCCGAG
CGCCCGCCATCCCCAGAGGTGATCGTGGACAGCGAGGAAGAAAGAGAAGATGTGGCGCTACAAATGGTGG
GTTTCAGCAACCCACCGGTGCTAATCAAGCACGGCAAGGGAGGTAAGCGCACGGTGCGGCGGCTGAATGA
GGACGACCCAGTGGCGCGGGGTATGCGGACGCAAGAGGAAAAGGAAGAGTCCAGTGAAGCGGAAAGTGAA
AGCACGGTGATAAACCCGCTGAGCCTGCCGATCGTGTCTGCGTGGGAGAAGGGCATGGAGGCTGCGCGCG
CGTTGATGGACAAGTACCACGTGGATAACGATCTAAAGGCAAACTTCAAGCTACTGCCTGACCAAGTGGA
AGCTCTGGCGGCCGTATGCAAGACCTGGCTAAACGAGGAGCACCGCGGGTTGCAGCTGACCTTCACCAGC
AACAAGACCTTTGTGACGATGATGGGGCGATTCCTGCAGGCGTACCTGCAGTCGTTTGCAGAGGTAACCT
ACAAGCACCACGAGCCCACGGGCTGCGCGTTGTGGCTGCACCGCTGCGCTGAGATCGAAGGCGAGCTTAA
GTGTCTACACGGGAGCATTATGATAAATAAGGAGCACGTGATTGAAATGGATGTGACGAGCGAAAACGGG
CAGCGCGCGCTGAAGGAGCAGTCTAGCAAGGCCAAGATCGTGAAGAACCGGTGGGGCCGAAATGTGGTGC
AGATCTCCAACACCGACGCAAGGTGCTGCGTGCATGACGCGGCCTGTCCGGCCAATCAGTTTTCCGGCAA
GTCTTGCGGCATGTTCTTCTCTGAAGGCGCAAAGGCTCAGGTGGCTTTTAAGCAGATCAAGGCTTTCATG
CAGGCGCTGTATCCTAACGCCCAGACCGGGCACGGTCACCTTCTGATGCCACTACGGTGCGAGTGCAACT
CAAAGCCTGGGCATGCACCCTTTTTGGGAAGGCAGCTACCAAAGTTGACTCCGTTCGCCCTGAGCAACGC
GGAGGACCTGGACGCGGATCTGATCTCCGACAAGAGCGTGCTGGCCAGCGTGCACCACCCGGCGCTGATA
GTGTTCCAGTGCTGCAACCCTGTGTATCGCAACTCGCGCGCGCAGGGCGGAGGCCCCAACTGCGACTTCA
AGATATCGGCGCCCGACCTGCTAAACGCGTTGGTGATGGTGCGCAGCCTGTGGAGTGAAAACTTCACCGA
GCTGCCGCGGATGGTTGTGCCTGAGTTTAAGTGGAGCACTAAACACCAGTATCGCAACGTGTCCCTGCCA
GTGGCGCATAGCGATGCGCGGCAGAACCCCTTTGATTTTTAAACGGCGCAGACGGCAAGATGCCATTTAT
CTATTTTACTGTGCCTTCTAGTTGCCAGCCATCTGTTGTTTGCCCCTCCCCCGTGCCTTCCTTGACCCTG
GAAGGTGCCACTCCCACTGTCCTTTCCTAATAAAATGAGGAAATTGCATCGCATTGTCTGAGTAGGTGTC
ATTCTATTCTGGGGGGTGGGGTGGGGCAGGACAGCAAGGGGGAGGATTGGGAACACAATAGCAGGCATGC
TGGGGATGCGGTGGGCTCTATGGCCATTCCTGTAGACAACTTGTTTATTGCAGCTTATAATGGTTACAAA
TAAAGCAATAGCATCACAAATTTCACAAATAAAGCATTTTTTTCACTGCATTCTAGTTGTGGTTTGTCCA
AACTCATCAATGTATCTTATCATGTCTGTGAGCTGAAGGTACGCTGTATCTCAGTCAGTCAAGCTAGCCT
ACTTGTACAACTCGTCCATACCCAGGGTAATTCCGGCTGCGGTCACGAACTCAAGAAGCACCATGTGATC
CCTCTTCTCGTTGGGATCCTTGCTCAGCTTGGACTGGTAGCTCAGGTAGTGGTTGTCGGGCAGCAGCACG
GGGCCGTCGCCGATGGGGGTGTTCTGCTGGTAGTGGTCGGCGAGCTGCACGCTGCCGTCCTCGATGTTGT
GGCGGATCTTGAAGTTCACCTTGATGCCGTTCTTCTGCTTGTCGGCCATGATATAGACGTTGTGGCTGTT
GTAGTTGTACTCCAGCTTGTGCCCCAGGATGTTGCCGTCCTCCTTGAAGTCGATGCCCTTCAGCTCGATG
CGGTTCACCAGGGTGTCGCCCTCGAACTTCACCTCGGCGCGGGTCTTGTAGTTGCCGTCGTCCTTGAAGA
AGATGGTGCGCTCCTGGACGTAGCCTTCGGACATGGCGGACTTGAAGAAGTCGTGCTGCTTCATGTGGTC
GGGGTAGCGGGCGAAGCACATCAGGCCGTAGCCGAAGGTGGTCACGAGGGTGGGCCAGGGCACGGGCAGC
TTGCCGGTGGTGCAGATGAACTTCAGGGTCAGCTTGCCGTAGGTGGCATCGCCCTCGCCCTCGCCGGACA
CGCTGAACTTGTGGCCGTTTACGTCGCCGTCCAGCTCGACCAGGATGGGCACCACCCCGGTGAACAGCTC
CTCGCCCTTGCTCACCATGGTGGCCCTACCGGTGAACGTTTTTGAACGTTTCTAACGTCTCTCTGGATAT
TTCGTTCTCCGCCTCGTGGGCGTTTTTAAGCTCTAAATTGTTAGAAGATTCCTCAGCCAAGATGACGTCT
TAATTAAGAAGTCTACAGGAATGGAGAGGATTAGAGGATCGTCTCGTGTATGGCCCCCATTATATACCCT
CTAGAGCGCTATTTCCCTAAATGTAACAGTCACGTCGGTTATATTCAATCCCTAATTGTAACACTCACGT
GGGTTATATACAATCCCTAAATGTAACAGTCACGTCGGTTATATTCAATCGTACCAAGACTTCGAATTCG
GATCCTGCTCGACTAGAGCTTGCGGAACCCTTCGAACATGCGTCAATTTTACGCAGACTATCTTTCTAGG
GTTAAATCAGTCAGGTACATAATGGATCTTTGGGTCGCCCTATAGTGAGTCGTATTACAATTCACTGGCC
GTCGTTTTACAACGTCGTGACTGGGAAAACCCTGGCGTTACCCAACTTAATCGCCTTGCAGCACATCCCC
CTTTCGCCAGCTGGCGTAATAGCGAAGAGGCCCGCACCGATCGCCCTTCCCAACAGTTGCGCAGCCTGAA
TGGCGAATGGCAAATTGTAAGCGTTAATATTTTGTTAAAATTCGCGTTAAATTTTTGTTAAATCAGCTCA
TTTTTTAACCAATAGGCCGAAATCGGCAAAATCCCTTATAAATCAAAAGAATAGACCGAGATAGGGT
[37 nt withheld, positions 6018-6054]
AAAGAACGTGGACTCCAACGTCAAAGG
[49 nt withheld, positions 6082-6130]
T
[91 nt withheld, positions 6132-6222]
G
[124 nt withheld, positions 6224-6347]
CAGGTGGCACTTTTCGGGGAAATGTGCGCGGAACCCCTATTTGTTTATTTTTCTAAATACATTCAAATAT
GTATCCGCTCATGAGACAATAACCCTGATAAATGCTTCAATAATATTGAAAAAGGAAGAGTATGAGTATT
CAACATTTCCGTGTCGCCCTTATTCCCTTTTTTGCGGCATTTTGCCTTCCTGTTTTTGCTCACCCAGAAA
CGCTGGTGAAAGTAAAAGATGCTGAAGATCAGTTGGGTGCACGAGTGGGTTACATCGAACTGGATCTCAA
CAGCGGTAAGATCCTTGAGAGTTTTCGCCCCGAAGAACGTTTTCCAATGATGAGCACTTTTAAAGTTCTG
CTATGTGGCGCGGTATTATCCCGTATTGACGCCGGGCAAGAGCAACTCGGTCGCCGCATACACTATTCTC
AGAATGACTTGGTTGAGTACTCACCAGTCACAGAAAAGCATCTTACGGATGGCATGACAGTAAGAGAATT
ATGCAGTGCTGCCATAACCATGAGTGATAACACTGCGGCCAACTTACTTCTGACAACGATCGGAGGACCG
AAGGAGCTAACCGCTTTTTTGCACAACATGGGGGATCATGTAACTCGCCTTGATCGTTGGGAACCGGAGC
TGAATGAAGCCATACCAAACGACGAGCGTGACACCACGATGCCTGTAGCAATGGCAACAACGTTGCGCAA
ACTATTAACTGGCGAACTACTTACTCTAGCTTCCCGGCAACAATTAATAGACTGGATGGAGGCGGATAAA
GTTGCAGGACCACTTCTGCGCTCGGCCCTTCCGGCTGGCTGGTTTATTGCTGATAAATCTGGAGCCGGTG
AGCGTGGGTCTCGCGGTATCATTGCAGCACTGGGGCCAGATGGTAAGCCCTCCCGTATCGTAGTTATCTA
CACGACGGGGAGTCAGGCAACTATGGATGAACGAAATAGACAGATCGCTGAGATAGGTGCCTCACTGATT
AAGCATTGGTAACTGTCAGACCAAGTTTACTCATATATACTTTAGATTGATTTAAAACTTCATTTTTAAT
TTAAAAGGATCTAGGTGAAGATCCTTTTTGATAATCTCATGACCAAAATCCCTTAACGTGAGTTTTCGTT
CCACTGAGCGTCAGACCCCGTAGAAAAGATCAAAGGATCTTCTTGAGATCCTTTTTTTCTGCGCGTAATC
TGCTGCTTGCAAACAAAAAAACCACCGCTACCAGCGGTGGTTTGTTTGCCGGATCAAGAGCTACCAACTC
TTTTTCCGAAGGTAACTGGCTTCAGCAGAGCGCAGATACCAAATACTGTTCTTCTAGTGTAGCCGTAGTT
AGGCCACCACTTCAAGAACTCTGTAGCACCGCCTACATACCTCGCTCTGCTAATCCTGTTACCAGTGGCT
GCTGCCAGTGGCGATAAGTCGTGTCTTACCGGGTTGGACTCAAGACGATAGTTACCGGATAAGGCGCAGC
GGTCGGGCTGAACGGGGGGTTCGTGCACACAGCCCAGCTTGGAGCGAACGACCTACACCGAACTGAGATA
CCTACAGCGTGAGCTATGAGAAAGCGCCACGCTTCCCGAAGGGAGAAAGGCGGACAGGTATCCGGTAAGC
GGCAGGGTCGGAACAGGAGAGCGCACGAGGGAGCTTCCAGGGGGAAACGCCTGGTATCTTTATAGTCCTG
TCGGGTTTCGCCACCTCTGACTTGAGCGTCGATTTTTGTGATGCTCGTCAGGGGGGCGGAGCCTATGGAA
AAACGCCAGCAACGCGGCCTTTTTACGGTTCCTGGCCTTTTGCTGGCCTTTTGCTCACATGTTCTTTCCT
GCGTTATCCCCTGATTCTGTGGATAACCGTATTACCGCCTTTGAGTGAGCTGATACCGCTCGCCGCAGCC
GAACGACCGAGCGCAGCGAGTCAGTGAGCGAGGAAGCGGAAGAGCGCCCAATAC
Features (pLannotate 1.2.2; 26 found; start..end, strand, type, name):
     95..116     +  protein_bind   CAP binding site: CAP binding activates transcription in the presence of cAMP. E. coli catabolite activator protein
    131..161     +  promoter       lac promoter: promoter for the E. coli lac operon
    169..185     +  protein_bind   lac operator: The lac repressor binds to the lac operator to inhibit transcription in E. coli. This inhibition can be relieved by adding lactose or isopropyl-β-D-thiogalactopyranoside (IPTG). lac repressor encoded by lacI
    230..248     +  promoter       T3 promoter: promoter for bacteriophage T3 RNA polymerase
    404..540     -  terminator     rrnG terminator: transcription terminator from the E. coli ribosomal RNA rrnG operon (Albrechtsen et al., 1991)
    570..616     -  terminator     T7 terminator: transcription terminator for bacteriophage T7 RNA polymerase
    639..708     +  CDS            large T antigen (fragment): large T antigen from SV40 (simian virus 40)
    731..852     +  polyA_signal   SV40 poly(A) signal: SV40 polyadenylation signal
    905..1204    -  CDS            SF33K_ADE41 (fragment): Experimental evidence at transcript level: Swiss-Prot protein existence level 2. Probably functions as the small terminase that is part of the molecular motor that translocates genomic DNA in empty capsid during DNA packaging. This motor is located at a unique vertex and comprises at least the IVa2 ATPase, the small terminase 33K and probably a portal. Forms a ring-like structure of about 17 nm in which genomic DNA is translocated into the capsid. Stimulates IVa2 ATPase activity in the presence of the viral genome. Once the DNA is packaged, the terminase detaches: the 33K protein is present in
   1206..1787    -  CDS            PKG2_ADE05: Experimental evidence at protein level: Swiss-Prot protein existence level 1. Component of the packaging machinery which encapsidates the viral DNA into preformed capsids and transcriptional activator of the viral major late promoter (MLP). Binds, along with packaging proteins 1 and 3, to the specific packaging sequence on the left end of viral genomic DNA and plays an active role in packaging of the viral genome into preformed capsids. Specifically binds to the 5'-TTTG-3' nucleotides of the repeats making up the packaging sequence. Forms a transcription factor called DEF-A through cooperative
   1932..1977    -  promoter       TRE3GV promoter (fragment): 3rd-generation Tet-responsive promoter that can be activated by binding of Tet-On® 3G, optimized for retroviral and lentiviral vectors
   1991..2261    +  protein_bind   tetracycline response element: contains seven copies of the tetracycline operator tetO tetracycline repressor TetR
   2301..2335    +  promoter       minimal CMV promoter (fragment): human cytomegalovirus (CMV) immediate early promoter
   2409..2492    -  CDS            L4 (fragment): SHUT_ADE02 - Experimental evidence at protein level: Swiss-Prot protein existence level 1. Protein that inhibits host translation while promoting late viral translation by ribosome shunting. Blocks host cap-dependent translation by binding to eIF4G, displacing MKNK1 from cap initiation complexes and preventing EIF4E phosphorylation. Binds to the tripartite leader sequence of viral late mRNAs and recruits host eIF4G, PABPC1/poly-A binding protein and 40S ribosomes subunits on viral mRNAs, allowing ribosome shunting and efficient translation of late viral mRNAs even though conventional translati
   2513..4099    +  CDS            DBP: DNB2_ADE02 - Experimental evidence at protein level: Swiss-Prot protein existence level 1. Plays a role in the elongation phase of viral strand displacement replication by unwinding the template in an ATP- independent fashion, employing its capacity to form multimers. Also enhances the rate of initiation. Released from template upon second strand synthesis. Assembles in complex with viral pTP, viral pol, host NFIA and host POU2F1/OCT1 on viral origin of replication. Covers the whole ssDNA genome during synthesis. The complementary strand synthesis induces its release from DNA template. May inh
   4139..4250    +  polyA_signal   bGH poly(A) signal: bovine growth hormone polyadenylation signal
   4378..4499    +  polyA_signal   SV40 poly(A) signal: SV40 polyadenylation signal
   4552..5268    -  CDS            mCitrine: mCitrine is a basic (constitutively fluorescent) yellow fluorescent protein published in 2001, derived from Aequorea victoria.
   5447..5463    -  promoter       minP (fragment): minimal TATA-box promoter with low basal activity
   5709..5727    -  promoter       T7 promoter: promoter for bacteriophage T7 RNA polymerase
   5730..5887    +  CDS            lacZα (fragment): LacZα fragment of β-galactosidase; lacZ fragment
   5919..6347    -  rep_origin     f1 ori (sequence partly withheld): f1 bacteriophage origin of replication; arrow indicates direction of (+) strand synthesis
   6374..6478    +  promoter       AmpR promoter: bla
   6479..7339    +  CDS            AmpR: β-lactamase; bla; confers resistance to ampicillin, carbenicillin, and related antibiotics
   7510..8098    +  rep_origin     ori: high-copy-number ColE1/pMB1/pBR322/pUC origin of replication
   8281..82      +  CDS            lacI (fragment) (across the origin): lac repressor; lacI; The lac repressor binds to the lac operator to inhibit transcription in E. coli. This inhibition can be relieved by adding lactose or isopropyl-β-D-thiogalactopyranoside (IPTG).
