[The description below was written by a language model from this plasmid's Addgene catalogue record and pLannotate feature annotations shown in this document.]
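Description:
JD180 is an adenoviral helper plasmid built on a pBluescript backbone and intended for transfection into mammalian cells during AAV vector production. In bacteria it replicates from a high-copy ColE1/pUC-type origin and is selected with ampicillin through the AmpR (β-lactamase) gene. The usual pBluescript remnants are also present: an f1 origin, lac promoter/operator, lacZα fragments and flanking T3 and T7 promoters.

The payload is a roughly 5.4 kb synthetic insert assembled by Gibson cloning. At its centre is a tetracycline response element with seven tetO repeats, flanked by minimal promoter fragments that point in opposite directions. This layout is consistent with a bidirectional Tet-responsive (Tre) promoter. In one direction it drives E2A, annotated as the adenoviral DNA-binding protein (DBP), followed by a bGH polyadenylation signal. In the other direction it drives the L4-22k/33k region, annotated by matches to the packaging protein 2 (22K) and 33K proteins. The SV40 poly(A) signal beyond this region is annotated on the opposite strand, so the table does not clearly show how this transcript is terminated. Induction presumably requires a Tet transactivator supplied from elsewhere, since none is annotated on the plasmid.

A separate cassette encodes the yellow fluorescent protein mCitrine, downstream of a minimal TATA-box promoter. The record calls this promoter ETR and lists mCitrine as the marker, but it does not say what regulates ETR.

The associated work examined which adenoviral helper genes are sufficient for AAV production in HEK293 cells. JD180 supplies E2A and L4-22k/33k under inducible control, while other helper functions such as VA RNA I are not annotated here and would have to be provided separately.
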