Addgene plasmid #229486: JD180
Purpose: Adenoviral helper plasmid containing inducible E2A and L4-22k/33k genes
Depositing lab: Nerea Zabaleta. Depositing organization: Schepens Eye Research Institute. Publication: E2A, VA RNA I, and L4-22k adenoviral helper genes are sufficient for AAV production in HEK293 cells. Doshi J, Couto E, Staiti J, Vandenberghe LH, Zabaleta N. Mol Ther Methods Clin Dev. 2024 Nov 13;32(4):101376. doi: 10.1016/j.omtm.2024.101376. eCollection 2024 Dec 12. PubMed 39670178.
Backbone
  Vector backbone: pBluescript
  Backbone size w/o insert (bp): 3053
  Vector type: Mammalian Expression, Adenoviral, AAV
  Selectable markers: mCitrine
Growth in bacteria
  Bacterial resistance: Ampicillin, 100 μg/mL
  Growth temperature: 37°C
  Growth strain: NEB Stable
  Copy number: High Copy
Gene/Insert
  Gene/Insert name: E2A, L4-22k/33k, mCitrine
  Species: Synthetic
  Insert size (bp): 5367
  Promoter: Tre (E2A, L4-22k/33k), ETR (mCitrine)
  Cloning method: Gibson Cloning
Terms and licenses: Academic/Nonprofit Terms; Industry Terms: Not Available to Industry
Depositor comments: 5' Cloning Site: AgeI (Destroyed), 3' Cloning Site: HindIII (Destroyed)
How to cite: JD180 was a gift from Nerea Zabaleta (Addgene plasmid # 229486 ; http://n2t.net/addgene:229486 ; RRID:Addgene_229486)
